Addgene plasmid #171463: mActZ-FY
Purpose: Expresses mActZ-FY, a FiCE of iCMM, in mammalian cells
Depositing lab: Takafumi Miyamoto. Publication: Rapid manipulation of mitochondrial morphology in a living cell with iCMM. Miyamoto T, Uosaki H, Mizunoe Y, Han SI, Goto S, Yamanaka D, Masuda M, Yoneyama Y, Nakamura H, Hattori N, Takeuchi Y, Ohno H, Sekiya M, Matsuzaka T, Hakuno F, Takahashi SI, Yahagi N, Ito K, Shimano H. Cell Rep Methods. 2021 Jul 22;1(4):100052. doi: 10.1016/j.crmeth.2021.100052. eCollection 2021 Aug 23. PubMed 35475143.
Backbone
  Vector backbone: pEYFP-C1 (modified)
  Backbone size w/o insert (bp): 4700
  Total vector size (bp): 7697
  Vector type: Mammalian Expression
Growth in bacteria
  Bacterial resistance: Kanamycin, 50 μg/mL
  Growth temperature: 37°C
  Growth strain: DH5alpha
  Copy number: High Copy
Gene/Insert
  Gene/Insert name: ActA(30-262 aa)-Zyxin(2-380 aa)-FKBP12-EYFP (alt name: mActZ-FY)
  Species: H. sapiens (human)
  Insert size (bp): 2997
  Promoter: CMV
  Cloning method: Restriction Enzyme; 5′ cloning site XhoI (unknown if destroyed); 3′ cloning site NotI (not destroyed)
  Sequencing primers: 5′ CGGTGGGAGGTC; 3′ CCTCTACAAATGTGG
Terms and licenses: Academic/Nonprofit Terms; Industry Terms: Not Available to Industry
How to cite: mActZ-FY was a gift from Takafumi Miyamoto (Addgene plasmid # 171463 ; http://n2t.net/addgene:171463 ; RRID:Addgene_171463)
