[The description below was written by a language model from this plasmid's Addgene catalogue record and pLannotate feature annotations shown in this document.]
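Description:
mActZ-FY is a mammalian expression plasmid built on a modified pEYFP-C1 backbone. It carries a high-copy ColE1/pUC-type origin for propagation in E. coli and an f1 origin. A single NeoR/KanR cassette sits behind tandem bacterial (bla) and SV40 early promoters and ends in the HSV TK polyadenylation signal. It therefore gives kanamycin selection in bacteria and could support G418 selection in mammalian cells. Short matches to ble, a bGH poly(A) signal and SV40 large T antigen are annotated only as fragments and are probably backbone remnants rather than functional parts.

The payload is a single fusion open reading frame driven by the CMV immediate-early enhancer and promoter and terminated by the SV40 poly(A) signal. From N- to C-terminus it joins residues 30–262 of Listeria monocytogenes ActA, a virulence factor that induces actin assembly, to residues 2–380 of human zyxin, an adhesion-plaque protein that recruits ENA/VASP family members and promotes actin-rich structures. These are followed by an FKBP12 domain and EYFP. The catalogue lists the species only as human, although the ActA portion is bacterial. It names the dimerization domain as FKBP12, whereas the automated annotation labels it as the F36V variant (DmrB), so the exact variant should be checked against the sequence.

The record describes the protein as a "FiCE" of iCMM, a system for rapid manipulation of mitochondrial morphology in living cells, but it does not expand the term or name any partner construct. The FKBP module suggests ligand-induced recruitment of this fluorescent, actin-nucleating effector. The sequenced record (6,955 nt) is shorter than the stated total size of 7,697 bp.
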