Features (pLannotate 1.2.2; 18 found; start..end, strand, type, name):
     61..364     +  enhancer       CMV enhancer: human cytomegalovirus immediate early enhancer
    365..568     +  promoter       CMV promoter: human cytomegalovirus (CMV) immediate early promoter
    591..618     +  misc_feature   MCS (fragment): multiple cloning site
    628..1329    +  CDS            actA (fragment): ACTA_LISMO - Also known as prtB. Experimental evidence at protein level: Swiss-Prot protein existence level 1. Virulence factor required for host cell microfilament interaction. It induces actin assembly around the bacteria to allow it to move within the cytoplasm. It is involved in the actin polymerization process. It seems to act as a nucleator that induces the reorganization of the actin cytoskeleton. From Listeria monocytogenes serovar 1/2a (strain ATCC BAA-679 / EGD-e).
   1327..2463    +  CDS            ZYX (fragment): ZYX_HUMAN - Experimental evidence at protein level: Swiss-Prot protein existence level 1. Adhesion plaque protein. Binds alpha-actinin and the CRP protein. Important for targeting TES and ENA/VASP family members to focal adhesions and for the formation of actin-rich structures. May be a component of a signal transduction pathway that mediates adhesion- stimulated changes in gene expression (By similarity). From Homo sapiens (Human).
   2464..2501    +  misc_feature   MCS (fragment): multiple cloning site
   2563..2883    +  CDS            DmrB: F36V mutant of FK506-binding protein FKBP12 binds synthetic ligands that do not bind wild-type FKBP
   2905..3621    +  CDS            EYFP: enhanced YFP mammalian codon-optimized
   3637..3720    +  CDS            large T antigen (fragment): large T antigen from SV40 (simian virus 40)
   3743..3864    +  polyA_signal   SV40 poly(A) signal: SV40 polyadenylation signal
   3898..4326    -  rep_origin     f1 ori (sequence partly withheld): f1 bacteriophage origin of replication; arrow indicates direction of (+) strand synthesis
   4353..4457    +  promoter       AmpR promoter: bla
   4459..4816    +  promoter       SV40 promoter: SV40 enhancer and early promoter
   4851..5645    +  CDS            NeoR/KanR: aminoglycoside phosphotransferase from Tn5; aph(3')-II (or nptII); confers resistance to neomycin, kanamycin, and G418 (Geneticin®)
   5666..5818    +  CDS            ble (fragment): BLE_KLEPN - Experimental evidence at protein level: Swiss-Prot protein existence level 1. Binding protein with a strong affinity to the bleomycin family of antibiotics. Binds to CL990; an antimitotic-antibiotic compound. From Klebsiella pneumoniae.
   5877..5924    +  polyA_signal   HSV TK poly(A) signal: herpes simplex virus thymidine kinase polyadenylation signal (Cole and Stacy, 1985)
   6015..6031    -  polyA_signal   bGH poly(A) signal (fragment): bovine growth hormone polyadenylation signal
   6253..6841    +  rep_origin     ori: high-copy-number ColE1/pMB1/pBR322/pUC origin of replication
>Addgene plasmid #171463 | mActZ-FY | addgene full sequence | sequence record 338254 | Addgene NGS Result
TAGTTATTAATAGTAATCAATTACGGGGTCATTAGTTCATAGCCCATATATGGAGTTCCGCGTTACATAA
CTTACGGTAAATGGCCCGCCTGGCTGACCGCCCAACGACCCCCGCCCATTGACGTCAATAATGACGTATG
TTCCCATAGTAACGCCAATAGGGACTTTCCATTGACGTCAATGGGTGGAGTATTTACGGTAAACTGCCCA
CTTGGCAGTACATCAAGTGTATCATATGCCAAGTACGCCCCCTATTGACGTCAATGACGGTAAATGGCCC
GCCTGGCATTATGCCCAGTACATGACCTTATGGGACTTTCCTACTTGGCAGTACATCTACGTATTAGTCA
TCGCTATTACCATGGTGATGCGGTTTTGGCAGTACATCAATGGGCGTGGATAGCGGTTTGACTCACGGGG
ATTTCCAAGTCTCCACCCCATTGACGTCAATGGGAGTTTGTTTTGGCACCAAAATCAACGGGACTTTCCA
AAATGTCGTAACAACTCCGCCCCATTGACGCAAATGGGCGGTAGGCGTGTACGGTGGGAGGTCTATATAA
GCAGAGCTGGTTTAGTGAACCGTCAGATCCGCTAGCGCTACCGGACTCAGATCTCGAGGCCACCATGGCT
ACAGATTCAGAGGATAGCTCCCTGAACACAGACGAGTGGGAGGAGGAGAAGACCGAGGAGCAGCCCTCCG
AAGTGAATACAGGCCCTAGATACGAGACCGCCAGAGAGGTGTCTAGCCGGGACATCAAGGAGCTGGAGAA
GTCTAACAAGGTGCGCAACACAAATAAGGCCGATCTGATCGCCATGCTGAAGGAGAAGGCCGAGAAGGGC
CCAAATATCAACAATAACAATTCCGAGCAGACCGAGAACGCCGCCATCAATGAGGAGGCCTCTGGAGCAG
ACAGGCCAGCAATCCAGGTGGAGAGGAGACACCCAGGACTGCCATCCGATTCTGCCGCAGAGATCAAGAA
GCGGCGCAAGGCCATCGCCTCCTCTGACTCTGAGCTGGAGAGCCTGACATATCCTGATAAGCCAACCAAG
GTGAACAAGAAGAAGGTGGCAAAGGAGAGCGTGGCAGACGCCAGCGAGTCCGACCTGGATAGCTCCATGC
AGTCCGCCGATGAGTCTAGCCCACAGCCCCTGAAGGCCAACCAGCAGCCCTTCTTTCCTAAGGTGTTCAA
GAAGATCAAGGACGCCGGCAAGTGGGTGCGCGACAAGATCGATGAGAATCCCGAGGTGAAGAAGGCCATC
GTGGACAAGAGCGCCGGCCTGATCGATCAGCTGCTGACCAAGAAGAAGAGCGAGGAGGTGAACGCCGCGG
CCCCCCGCCCGTCTCCCGCGATCTCCGTTTCGGTCTCGGCTCCGGCTTTTTACGCCCCGCAGAAGAAGTT
CGGCCCTGTGGTGGCCCCAAAGCCCAAAGTGAATCCCTTCCGGCCCGGGGACAGCGAGCCTCCCCCGGCA
CCCGGGGCCCAGCGCGCACAGATGGGCCGGGTGGGCGAGATTCCCCCGCCGCCCCCGGAAGACTTTCCCC
TGCCTCCACCTCCCCTTGCTGGGGATGGCGACGATGCAGAGGGTGCTCTGGGAGGTGCCTTCCCGCCGCC
CCCTCCCCCGATCGAGGAATCATTTCCCCCTGCGCCTCTGGAGGAGGAGATCTTCCCTTCCCCGCCGCCT
CCTCCGGAGGAGGAGGGAGGGCCTGAGGCCCCCATACCGCCCCCACCACAGCCCAGGGAGAAGGTGAGCA
GTATTGATTTGGAGATCGACTCTCTGTCCTCACTGCTGGATGACATGACCAAGAATGATCCTTTCAAAGC
CCGGGTGTCATCTGGATATGTGCCCCCACCAGTGGCCACTCCATTCAGTTCCAAGTCCAGTACCAAGCCT
GCAGCCGGGGGCACAGCACCCCTGCCTCCTTGGAAGTCCCCTTCCAGCTCCCAGCCTCTGCCCCAGGTTC
CGGCTCCGGCTCAGAGCCAGACACAGTTCCATGTTCAGCCCCAGCCCCAGCCCAAGCCTCAGGTCCAACT
CCATGTCCAGTCCCAGACCCAGCCTGTGTCTTTGGCTAACACCCAGCCCCGAGGGCCCCCAGCCTCATCT
CCGGCTCCAGCCCCTAAGTTTTCTCCAGTGACTCCTAAGTTTACTCCTGTGGCTTCCAAGTTCAGTCCTG
GAGCCCCAGGTGGATCTGGGTCACAACCAAATCAAAAATTGGGGCACCCCGAAGCTCTTTCTGCTGGCAC
AGGCTCCCCTCAACCTCCCAGCTTCACCTATGCCCAGCAGAGGGAGAAGCCCCGAGTGCAGGAGAAGCAG
CACCCCGTGCCCCCACCGGCTCAGAACCAAAACCAGGTGCGCTCCCCTGGGGCCCCAGGGCCCCTGACTC
TGAAGGAGGTGGAGGAGCTGGAGCAGCTGACCCAGCAGCTAATGCAGGACATGGAGCATCCTCAGAGGCA
GAATGTGGCTGTCCGAATTCTGCAGTCGACGGTACCGCGGGCCCGGGATCCAAGTGCTGGTGGTAGTGCT
GGTGGTAGTGCTGGTGGTAGTGCTGGTGGTAGTGCTGGTGGTGGAGTGCAGGTGGAAACCATCTCCCCAG
GAGACGGGCGCACCTTCCCCAAGCGCGGCCAGACCTGCGTGGTGCACTACACCGGGATGCTTGAAGATGG
AAAGAAATTTGATTCCTCCCGGGACAGAAACAAGCCCTTTAAGTTTATGCTAGGCAAGCAGGAGGTGATC
CGAGGCTGGGAAGAAGGGGTTGCCCAGATGAGTGTGGGTCAGAGAGCCAAACTGACTATATCTCCAGATT
ATGCCTATGGTGCCACTGGGCACCCAGGCATCATCCCACCACATGCCACTCTCGTCTTCGATGTGGAGCT
TCTAAAACTGGAAAGTGCTGGTGGTCCACCGGTCGTGAGCAAGGGCGAGGAGCTGTTCACCGGGGTGGTG
CCCATCCTGGTCGAGCTGGACGGCGACGTAAACGGCCACAAGTTCAGCGTGTCCGGCGAGGGCGAGGGCG
ATGCCACCTACGGCAAGCTGACCCTGAAGTTCATCTGCACCACCGGCAAGCTGCCCGTGCCCTGGCCCAC
CCTCGTGACCACCTTCGGCTACGGCCTGCAGTGCTTCGCCCGCTACCCCGACCACATGAAGCAGCACGAC
TTCTTCAAGTCCGCCATGCCCGAAGGCTACGTCCAGGAGCGCACCATCTTCTTCAAGGACGACGGCAACT
ACAAGACCCGCGCCGAGGTGAAGTTCGAGGGCGACACCCTGGTGAACCGCATCGAGCTGAAGGGCATCGA
CTTCAAGGAGGACGGCAACATCCTGGGGCACAAGCTGGAGTACAACTACAACAGCCACAACGTCTATATC
ATGGCCGACAAGCAGAAGAACGGCATCAAGGTGAACTTCAAGATCCGCCACAACATCGAGGACGGCAGCG
TGCAGCTCGCCGACCACTACCAGCAGAACACCCCCATCGGCGACGGCCCCGTGCTGCTGCCCGACAACCA
CTACCTGAGCTACCAGTCCGCCCTGAGCAAAGACCCCAACGAGAAGCGCGATCACATGGTCCTGCTGGAG
TTCGTGACCGCCGCCGGGATCACTCTCGGCATGGACGAGCTGTACAAGTAAGCGGCCGCGACTCTAGATC
ATAATCAGCCATACCACATTTGTAGAGGTTTTACTTGCTTTAAAAAACCTCCCACACCTCCCCCTGAACC
TGAAACATAAAATGAATGCAATTGTTGTTGTTAACTTGTTTATTGCAGCTTATAATGGTTACAAATAAAG
CAATAGCATCACAAATTTCACAAATAAAGCATTTTTTTCACTGCATTCTAGTTGTGGTTTGTCCAAACTC
ATCAATGTATCTTAAGGCGTAAATTGTAAGCGTTAATATTTTGTTAAAATTCGCGTTAAATTTTTGTTAA
ATCAGCTCATTTTTTAACCAATAGGCCGAAATCGGCAAAATCCCTTATAAATCAAAAGAATAGACCGAGA
TAGGGT
[37 nt withheld, positions 3997-4033]
AAAGAACGTGGACTCCAACGTCAAAGG
[49 nt withheld, positions 4061-4109]
T
[91 nt withheld, positions 4111-4201]
G
[124 nt withheld, positions 4203-4326]
CAGGTGGCACTTTTCGGGGAAATGTGCGCGGAACCCCTATTTGTTTATTTTTCTAAATACATTCAAATAT
GTATCCGCTCATGAGACAATAACCCTGATAAATGCTTCAATAATATTGAAAAAGGAAGAGTCCTGAGGCG
GAAAGAACCAGCTGTGGAATGTGTGTCAGTTAGGGTGTGGAAAGTCCCCAGGCTCCCCAGCAGGCAGAAG
TATGCAAAGCATGCATCTCAATTAGTCAGCAACCAGGTGTGGAAAGTCCCCAGGCTCCCCAGCAGGCAGA
AGTATGCAAAGCATGCATCTCAATTAGTCAGCAACCATAGTCCCGCCCCTAACTCCGCCCATCCCGCCCC
TAACTCCGCCCAGTTCCGCCCATTCTCCGCCCCATGGCTGACTAATTTTTTTTATTTATGCAGAGGCCGA
GGCCGCCTCGGCCTCTGAGCTATTCCAGAAGTAGTGAGGAGGCTTTTTTGGAGGCCTAGGCTTTTGCAAA
GATCGATCAAGAGACAGGATGAGGATCGTTTCGCATGATTGAACAAGATGGATTGCACGCAGGTTCTCCG
GCCGCTTGGGTGGAGAGGCTATTCGGCTATGACTGGGCACAACAGACAATCGGCTGCTCTGATGCCGCCG
TGTTCCGGCTGTCAGCGCAGGGGCGCCCGGTTCTTTTTGTCAAGACCGACCTGTCCGGTGCCCTGAATGA
ACTGCAAGACGAGGCAGCGCGGCTATCGTGGCTGGCCACGACGGGCGTTCCTTGCGCAGCTGTGCTCGAC
GTTGTCACTGAAGCGGGAAGGGACTGGCTGCTATTGGGCGAAGTGCCGGGGCAGGATCTCCTGTCATCTC
ACCTTGCTCCTGCCGAGAAAGTATCCATCATGGCTGATGCAATGCGGCGGCTGCATACGCTTGATCCGGC
TACCTGCCCATTCGACCACCAAGCGAAACATCGCATCGAGCGAGCACGTACTCGGATGGAAGCCGGTCTT
GTCGATCAGGATGATCTGGACGAAGAGCATCAGGGGCTCGCGCCAGCCGAACTGTTCGCCAGGCTCAAGG
CGAGCATGCCCGACGGCGAGGATCTCGTCGTGACCCATGGCGATGCCTGCTTGCCGAATATCATGGTGGA
AAATGGCCGCTTTTCTGGATTCATCGACTGTGGCCGGCTGGGTGTGGCGGACCGCTATCAGGACATAGCG
TTGGCTACCCGTGATATTGCTGAAGAGCTTGGCGGCGAATGGGCTGACCGCTTCCTCGTGCTTTACGGTA
TCGCCGCTCCCGATTCGCAGCGCATCGCCTTCTATCGCCTTCTTGACGAGTTCTTCTGAGCGGGACTCTG
GGGTTCGAAATGACCGACCAAGCGACGCCCAACCTGCCATCACGAGATTTCGATTCCACCGCCGCCTTCT
ATGAAAGGTTGGGCTTCGGAATCGTTTTCCGGGACGCCGGCTGGATGATCCTCCAGCGCGGGGATCTCAT
GCTGGAGTTCTTCGCCCACCCTAGGGGGAGGCTAACTGAAACACGGAAGGAGACAATACCGGAAGGAACC
CGCGCTATGACGGCAATAAAAAGACAGAATAAAACGCACGGTGTTGGGTCGTTTGTTCATAAACGCGGGG
TTCGGTCCCAGGGCTGGCACTCTGTCGATACCCCACCGAGACCCCATTGGGGCCAATACGCCCGCGTTTC
TTCCTTTTCCCCACCCCACCCCCCAAGTTCGGGTGAAGGCCCAGGGCTCGCAGCCAACGTCGGGGCGGCA
GGCCCTGCCATAGCCTCAGGTTACTCATATATACTTTAGATTGATTTAAAACTTCATTTTTAATTTAAAA
GGATCTAGGTGAAGATCCTTTTTGATAATCTCATGACCAAAATCCCTTAACGTGAGTTTTCGTTCCACTG
AGCGTCAGACCCCGTAGAAAAGATCAAAGGATCTTCTTGAGATCCTTTTTTTCTGCGCGTAATCTGCTGC
TTGCAAACAAAAAAACCACCGCTACCAGCGGTGGTTTGTTTGCCGGATCAAGAGCTACCAACTCTTTTTC
CGAAGGTAACTGGCTTCAGCAGAGCGCAGATACCAAATACTGTTCTTCTAGTGTAGCCGTAGTTAGGCCA
CCACTTCAAGAACTCTGTAGCACCGCCTACATACCTCGCTCTGCTAATCCTGTTACCAGTGGCTGCTGCC
AGTGGCGATAAGTCGTGTCTTACCGGGTTGGACTCAAGACGATAGTTACCGGATAAGGCGCAGCGGTCGG
GCTGAACGGGGGGTTCGTGCACACAGCCCAGCTTGGAGCGAACGACCTACACCGAACTGAGATACCTACA
GCGTGAGCTATGAGAAAGCGCCACGCTTCCCGAAGGGAGAAAGGCGGACAGGTATCCGGTAAGCGGCAGG
GTCGGAACAGGAGAGCGCACGAGGGAGCTTCCAGGGGGAAACGCCTGGTATCTTTATAGTCCTGTCGGGT
TTCGCCACCTCTGACTTGAGCGTCGATTTTTGTGATGCTCGTCAGGGGGGCGGAGCCTATGGAAAAACGC
CAGCAACGCGGCCTTTTTACGGTTCCTGGCCTTTTGCTGGCCTTTTGCTCACATGTTCTTTCCTGCGTTA
TCCCCTGATTCTGTGGATAACCGTATTACCGCCATGCAT
