>Addgene plasmid #171463 | mActZ-FY | depositor partial sequence | sequence record 332484 | mActZ-FY
ATGGCTACAGATTCAGAGGATAGCTCCCTGAACACAGACGAGTGGGAGGAGGAGAAGACCGAGGAGCAGC
CCTCCGAAGTGAATACAGGCCCTAGATACGAGACCGCCAGAGAGGTGTCTAGCCGGGACATCAAGGAGCT
GGAGAAGTCTAACAAGGTGCGCAACACAAATAAGGCCGATCTGATCGCCATGCTGAAGGAGAAGGCCGAG
AAGGGCCCAAATATCAACAATAACAATTCCGAGCAGACCGAGAACGCCGCCATCAATGAGGAGGCCTCTG
GAGCAGACAGGCCAGCAATCCAGGTGGAGAGGAGACACCCAGGACTGCCATCCGATTCTGCCGCAGAGAT
CAAGAAGCGGCGCAAGGCCATCGCCTCCTCTGACTCTGAGCTGGAGAGCCTGACATATCCTGATAAGCCA
ACCAAGGTGAACAAGAAGAAGGTGGCAAAGGAGAGCGTGGCAGACGCCAGCGAGTCCGACCTGGATAGCT
CCATGCAGTCCGCCGATGAGTCTAGCCCACAGCCCCTGAAGGCCAACCAGCAGCCCTTCTTTCCTAAGGT
GTTCAAGAAGATCAAGGACGCCGGCAAGTGGGTGCGCGACAAGATCGATGAGAATCCCGAGGTGAAGAAG
GCCATCGTGGACAAGAGCGCCGGCCTGATCGATCAGCTGCTGACCAAGAAGAAGAGCGAGGAGGTGAACG
CCGCGGCCCCCCGCCCGTCTCCCGCGATCTCCGTTTCGGTCTCGGCTCCGGCTTTTTACGCCCCGCAGAA
GAAGTTCGGCCCTGTGGTGGCCCCAAAGCCCAAAGTGAATCCCTTCCGGCCCGGGGACAGCGAGCCTCCC
CCGGCACCCGGGGCCCAGCGCGCACAGATGGGCCGGGTGGGCGAGATTCCCCCGCCGCCCCCGGAAGACT
TTCCCCTGCCTCCACCTCCCCTTGCTGGGGATGGCGACGATGCAGAGGGTGCTCTGGGAGGTGCCTTCCC
GCCGCCCCCTCCCCCGATCGAGGAATCATTTCCCCCTGCGCCTCTGGAGGAGGAGATCTTCCCTTCCCCG
CCGCCTCCTCCGGAGGAGGAGGGAGGGCCTGAGGCCCCCATACCGCCCCCACCACAGCCCAGGGAGAAGG
TGAGCAGTATTGATTTGGAGATCGACTCTCTGTCCTCACTGCTGGATGACATGACCAAGAATGATCCTTT
CAAAGCCCGGGTGTCATCTGGATATGTGCCCCCACCAGTGGCCACTCCATTCAGTTCCAAGTCCAGTACC
AAGCCTGCAGCCGGGGGCACAGCACCCCTGCCTCCTTGGAAGTCCCCTTCCAGCTCCCAGCCTCTGCCCC
AGGTTCCGGCTCCGGCTCAGAGCCAGACACAGTTCCATGTTCAGCCCCAGCCCCAGCCCAAGCCTCAGGT
CCAACTCCATGTCCAGTCCCAGACCCAGCCTGTGTCTTTGGCTAACACCCAGCCCCGAGGGCCCCCAGCC
TCATCTCCGGCTCCAGCCCCTAAGTTTTCTCCAGTGACTCCTAAGTTTACTCCTGTGGCTTCCAAGTTCA
GTCCTGGAGCCCCAGGTGGATCTGGGTCACAACCAAATCAAAAATTGGGGCACCCCGAAGCTCTTTCTGC
TGGCACAGGCTCCCCTCAACCTCCCAGCTTCACCTATGCCCAGCAGAGGGAGAAGCCCCGAGTGCAGGAG
AAGCAGCACCCCGTGCCCCCACCGGCTCAGAACCAAAACCAGGTGCGCTCCCCTGGGGCCCCAGGGCCCC
TGACTCTGAAGGAGGTGGAGGAGCTGGAGCAGCTGACCCAGCAGCTAATGCAGGACATGGAGCATCCTCA
GAGGCAGAATGTGGCTGTCCGAATTCTGCAGTCGACGGTACCGCGGGCCCGGGATCCAAGTGCTGGTGGT
AGTGCTGGTGGTAGTGCTGGTGGTAGTGCTGGTGGTAGTGCTGGTGGTGGAGTGCAGGTGGAAACCATCT
CCCCAGGAGACGGGCGCACCTTCCCCAAGCGCGGCCAGACCTGCGTGGTGCACTACACCGGGATGCTTGA
AGATGGAAAGAAATTTGATTCCTCCCGGGACAGAAACAAGCCCTTTAAGTTTATGCTAGGCAAGCAGGAG
GTGATCCGAGGCTGGGAAGAAGGGGTTGCCCAGATGAGTGTGGGTCAGAGAGCCAAACTGACTATATCTC
CAGATTATGCCTATGGTGCCACTGGGCACCCAGGCATCATCCCACCACATGCCACTCTCGTCTTCGATGT
GGAGCTTCTAAAACTGGAAAGTGCTGGTGGTCCACCGGTCGTGAGCAAGGGCGAGGAGCTGTTCACCGGG
GTGGTGCCCATCCTGGTCGAGCTGGACGGCGACGTAAACGGCCACAAGTTCAGCGTGTCCGGCGAGGGCG
AGGGCGATGCCACCTACGGCAAGCTGACCCTGAAGTTCATCTGCACCACCGGCAAGCTGCCCGTGCCCTG
GCCCACCCTCGTGACCACCTTCGGCTACGGCCTGCAGTGCTTCGCCCGCTACCCCGACCACATGAAGCAG
CACGACTTCTTCAAGTCCGCCATGCCCGAAGGCTACGTCCAGGAGCGCACCATCTTCTTCAAGGACGACG
GCAACTACAAGACCCGCGCCGAGGTGAAGTTCGAGGGCGACACCCTGGTGAACCGCATCGAGCTGAAGGG
CATCGACTTCAAGGAGGACGGCAACATCCTGGGGCACAAGCTGGAGTACAACTACAACAGCCACAACGTC
TATATCATGGCCGACAAGCAGAAGAACGGCATCAAGGTGAACTTCAAGATCCGCCACAACATCGAGGACG
GCAGCGTGCAGCTCGCCGACCACTACCAGCAGAACACCCCCATCGGCGACGGCCCCGTGCTGCTGCCCGA
CAACCACTACCTGAGCTACCAGTCCGCCCTGAGCAAAGACCCCAACGAGAAGCGCGATCACATGGTCCTG
CTGGAGTTCGTGACCGCCGCCGGGATCACTCTCGGCATGGACGAGCTGTACAAGTAA
